Addgene plasmid #49853: pcDNA3.2-Cx43-NoStart
Purpose: Encodes human connexin 43 with the start methionine codon mutated to isoleucine and with wobble mutations conferring resistance against an siRNA
Depositing lab: Robin Shaw. Depositing organization: Cedars-Sinai Medical Center. Publication: Autoregulation of Connexin43 Gap Junction Formation by Internally Translated Isoforms. Smyth JW, Shaw RM. Cell Rep. 2013 Nov 5. pii: S2211-1247(13)00578-0. doi: 10.1016/j.celrep.2013.10.009. PubMed 24210816.
Backbone
  Vector backbone: pcDNA3.2/V5-DEST
  Backbone manufacturer: Life Technologies
  Backbone size w/o insert (bp): 7711
  Total vector size (bp): 8893
  Vector type: Mammalian Expression
  Selectable markers: Neomycin (select with G418)
Growth in bacteria
  Bacterial resistance: Ampicillin, 100 μg/mL
  Growth temperature: 37°C
  Growth strain: DH5alpha
  Copy number: High Copy
Gene/Insert
  Gene/Insert name: Connexin 43 (alt name: GJA1)
  Species: H. sapiens (human)
  Insert size (bp): 1146
  Mutation: Start codon mutated to from methionine to isoleucine. Contains several wobble mutations to confer resistance to siRNA
  GenBank ID: NM_000165.3
  Entrez Gene: GJA1 (a.k.a. AVSD3, CMDR, CX43, EKVP, EKVP3, GJAL, HLHS1, HSS, ODDD, PPKCA)
  Promoter: CMV
  Cloning method: Gateway Cloning
  Sequencing primers: 5′ CMV; 3′ V5
Terms and licenses: Academic/Nonprofit Terms; Industry Terms: Not Available to Industry
How to cite: pcDNA3.2-Cx43-NoStart was a gift from Robin Shaw (Addgene plasmid # 49853 ; http://n2t.net/addgene:49853 ; RRID:Addgene_49853)
