[The description below was written by a language model from this plasmid's Addgene catalogue record.]
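Description:
pcDNA3.2-Cx43-NoStart is a mammalian expression plasmid built on the pcDNA3.2/V5-DEST Gateway destination backbone, into which the human connexin 43 (GJA1) coding sequence was introduced by Gateway recombination. The total construct is recorded as about 8.9 kb, with an insert of roughly 1.1 kb. It is maintained in E. coli as a high-copy plasmid under ampicillin selection. It also carries a neomycin resistance marker, so transfected mammalian cells can be selected with G418. Transcription of the insert is driven by the CMV promoter, a strong constitutive promoter widely used for expression in mammalian cell lines. The backbone name and the 3′ V5 sequencing primer point to a V5 epitope region downstream of the cloning site, but the record does not state whether the connexin 43 reading frame is fused to that tag.

The insert carries two deliberate sets of changes. The canonical start codon is mutated from methionine to isoleucine, which should prevent translation of full-length connexin 43 from its normal initiation site while leaving the rest of the mRNA intact, so that any protein produced must arise from initiation at downstream in-frame codons. In addition, several silent wobble mutations make the transcript resistant to an siRNA, although the record does not specify which siRNA or where its target site lies. This allows the construct to be expressed in cells where endogenous GJA1 has been knocked down. Consistent with the associated work on internally translated connexin 43 isoforms and their role in regulating gap junction formation, the plasmid is suited to testing whether shorter isoforms are generated independently of the full-length protein, and to knockdown-and-rescue experiments.
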