>Addgene plasmid #49853 | pcDNA3.2-Cx43-NoStart | addgene partial sequence | sequence record 77927 | TK-pA-R 5'-ttgtctccttccgtgtttca-3'
ACTAACCGGTACGCGTAGAATCGAGACCGAGGAGAGGGTTAGGGATAGGCTTACCTTCGAACCGCGGGCC
CTCTAGATCAACCACTTTGTACAAGAAAGCTGGGTACTAGATCTCCAGGTCATCAGGCCGAGGTCTGCTG
CTGGCACGACTGCTGGCTCTGCTTGAAGGTCGCTGGTCCACAATGGCTAGTGGCTGTAATTCATGTCCAG
CAGCTAGTTTTTTTGAATTCTGGTTATCATCGGGGAAATCAAAAGGCTGTGCATGGGAGTTAGAGATGGT
GCTTCCCGCCTGCCCCATTCGATTTTGTTCTGCACTGTAATTAGCCCAGTTTTGCTCACTTGCTTGCTTG
TTGTAATTGCGGCAAGAAGAATTGTTTCTGTCGCCAGTAACCAGCTTGTACCCAGGAGGAGACATAGGCG
AGAGGGGAGCGGTTGGTGAGGAGCAGCCATTGAAATAAGCATATTTTTGAGACCCACAGTCTTTGGCAGG
GCTCAGCGCACCACTGGTCGCATGGTAAGGGTCGCTCTTTCCCTTAACCCGATCCTTAACGCCCTTGAAG
AAAACATAGAAGAGTTCAATGATATTCAAGGCCAGGGACACCAAGGACACCACCAGCATGAAGATGATGA
AGATGGTTTTCTCCGTGGGGCGAGAGAGGAAACAGTCCACCTGATGTGGGCAGGGATCTCTTTTGCAAGT
GTAAACAGCACTCAAGCTGAATCCATAGATGTACCACTGGATCAGCAAGAAGGCCACCTCAAAGATAGAC
TTGAAGAGGATACTGATGATGTAGGTTCGCAGCAACCCCCCTCGCATTTTCACCTTACCATGCTCTTCAA
TACCGTACTTGAACTTCTTTATCTCAATCTGCTTCAAGTGCATGTCCACATTGACACCATCAGTTTGGGC
AACCTTGAGTTCTTCCTCTTTCTTGTTCAGTTTCTCTTCCTTTCGCATCACATAGAACACATGAGCCAGG
