>Addgene plasmid #49853 | pcDNA3.2-Cx43-NoStart | addgene partial sequence | sequence record 77952 | CMV-F 5'-CGCAAATGGGCGGTAGGCGTG-3'
CTGGCTTATCGAAATTAATACGACTCACTATAGGGAGACCCAAGCTGGCTAGTTAAGCTATCAACAAGTT
TGTACAAAAAAGCAGGCTTCACCATAGGTGACTGGAGCGCCTTAGGCAAACTCCTTGACAAGGTTCAAGC
CTACTCAACTGCTGGAGGGAAGGTGTGGCTGTCAGTACTTTTCATTTTCCGAATCCTGCTGCTGGGGACA
GCGGTTGAGTCAGCCTGGGGCGACGAACAATCCGCATTCCGCTGTAACACTCAGCAACCTGGTTGTGAAA
ATGTCTGCTATGACAAGTCTTTCCCAATCTCTCATGTGCGCTTCTGGGTCCTGCAGATCATATTTGTGTC
TGTACCCACACTCTTGTACCTGGCTCATGTGTTCTATGTGATGCGAAAGGAAGAGAAACTGAACAAGAAA
GAGGAAGAACTCAAGGTTGCCCAAACTGATGGTGTCAATGTGGACATGCACTTGAAGCAGATTGAGATAA
AGAAGTTCAAGTACGGTATTGAAGAGCATGGTAAGGTGAAAATGCGAGGGGGGTTGCTGCGAACCTACAT
CATCAGTATCCTCTTCAAGTCTATCTTTGAGGTGGCCTTCTTGCTGATCCAGTGGTACATCTATGGATTC
AGCTTGAGTGCTGTTTACACTTGCAAAAGAGATCCCTGCCCACATCAGGTGGACTGTTTCCTCTCTCGCC
CCACGGAGAAAACCATCTTCATCATCTTCATGCTGGTGGTGTCCTTGGTGTCCCTGGCCTTGAATATCAT
TGAACTCTTCTATGTTTTCTTCAAGGGCGTTAAGGATCGGGTTAAGGGAAAGAGCGACCCTTACCATGCG
ACCAGTGGTGCGCTGAGCCCTGCCAAAGACTGTGGGTCTCAAAAATATGCTTATTTCAATGGCTGCTCCT
CACCAACCGCTCCCCTCTCGCCTATGTCTCC
